Addgene plasmid #166121: pEGFP_E1770Q-talin1 (1-2541)
Purpose: For expression of full-length mouse talin-1 carrying mutation E1770Q in mammalian cells. Contains C-terminal EGFP tag.
Depositing lab: Vesa Hytönen. Publication: Cancer associated talin point mutations disorganise cell adhesion and migration. Azizi L, Cowell AR, Mykuliak VV, Goult BT, Turkki P, Hytonen VP. Sci Rep. 2021 Jan 11;11(1):347. doi: 10.1038/s41598-020-77911-4. PubMed 33431906.
Backbone
  Vector backbone: pEGFP-C1
  Backbone manufacturer: Clontech
  Backbone size w/o insert (bp): 4734
  Total vector size (bp): 12357
  Vector type: Mammalian Expression ; CMV promoter
Growth in bacteria
  Bacterial resistance: Kanamycin, 50 μg/mL
  Growth temperature: 37°C
  Growth strain: DH5alpha
  Growth instructions: For MidiPrep according to the instructions from the kit.
  Copy number: High Copy
Gene/Insert
  Gene/Insert name: E1770Q-Talin-1 (alt name: E1770Q-TLN1)
  Species: M. musculus (mouse)
  Insert size (bp): 7623
  Mutation: E1770Q
  Entrez Gene: Tln1 (a.k.a. Tln)
  Tag / fusion protein: EGFP (C terminal on insert)
Terms and licenses: Academic/Nonprofit Terms; Industry Terms: Not Available to Industry
How to cite: pEGFP_E1770Q-talin1 (1-2541) was a gift from Vesa Hytönen (Addgene plasmid # 166121 ; http://n2t.net/addgene:166121 ; RRID:Addgene_166121)
