[The description below was written by a language model from this plasmid's Addgene catalogue record and pLannotate feature annotations shown in this document.]
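Description:
pEGFP_E1770Q-talin1 (1-2541) is a mammalian expression plasmid of about 12.4 kb that produces full-length mouse talin-1 (Tln1, residues 1–2541) carrying the point mutation E1770Q, fused at its C-terminus to EGFP. The catalogue lists the Clontech pEGFP-C1 vector as the backbone. In the sequenced construct, however, the roughly 7.6 kb talin-1 coding region lies directly downstream of the promoter and EGFP follows it. This matches the stated C-terminal tag rather than the N-terminal EGFP arrangement usual for a C1-type vector. Transcription is driven by the human cytomegalovirus immediate-early enhancer and promoter and ends at an SV40 polyadenylation signal. A residual fragment of the multiple cloning site sits just after EGFP.

The plasmid is propagated in E. coli from a high-copy ColE1/pUC-type origin under kanamycin selection. The Tn5 aminoglycoside phosphotransferase gene (NeoR/KanR) is placed behind both a bacterial bla promoter and the SV40 enhancer/early promoter, with an HSV TK polyadenylation signal. The same marker therefore confers kanamycin resistance in bacteria and could support G418 selection in mammalian cells. An f1 origin is also present, which permits single-stranded DNA production. The short large T antigen and ble annotations are partial fragments flanking standard backbone elements, not functional genes.

Talin-1 is a large cytoskeletal protein concentrated at cell–substratum contacts. The associated study examined how cancer-associated talin point mutations affect cell adhesion and migration. This construct allows the E1770Q variant to be expressed in mammalian cells, with the EGFP fusion providing a fluorescent readout of its expression and localisation.
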