Features (pLannotate 1.2.2; 14 found; start..end, strand, type, name):
     61..364     +  enhancer       CMV enhancer: human cytomegalovirus immediate early enhancer
    365..568     +  promoter       CMV promoter: human cytomegalovirus (CMV) immediate early promoter
    650..8272    +  CDS            Tln1: TLN1_MOUSE - Also known as Tln. Experimental evidence at protein level: Swiss-Prot protein existence level 1. Probably involved in connections of major cytoskeletal structures to the plasma membrane. High molecular weight cytoskeletal protein concentrated at regions of cell-substratum contact and, in lymphocytes, at cell-cell contacts. From Mus musculus (Mouse).
   8285..9004    +  CDS            EGFP: the original enhanced GFP (Yang et al., 1996) mammalian codon-optimized
   9004..9026    +  misc_feature   MCS (fragment): multiple cloning site
   9038..9122    +  CDS            large T antigen (fragment): large T antigen from SV40 (simian virus 40)
   9145..9266    +  polyA_signal   SV40 poly(A) signal: SV40 polyadenylation signal
   9300..9728    -  rep_origin     f1 ori (sequence partly withheld): f1 bacteriophage origin of replication; arrow indicates direction of (+) strand synthesis
   9755..9859    +  promoter       AmpR promoter: bla
   9861..10218   +  promoter       SV40 promoter: SV40 enhancer and early promoter
  10253..11047   +  CDS            NeoR/KanR: aminoglycoside phosphotransferase from Tn5; aph(3')-II (or nptII); confers resistance to neomycin, kanamycin, and G418 (Geneticin®)
  11068..11220   +  CDS            ble (fragment): BLE_KLEPN - Experimental evidence at protein level: Swiss-Prot protein existence level 1. Binding protein with a strong affinity to the bleomycin family of antibiotics. Binds to CL990; an antimitotic-antibiotic compound. From Klebsiella pneumoniae.
  11279..11326   +  polyA_signal   HSV TK poly(A) signal: herpes simplex virus thymidine kinase polyadenylation signal (Cole and Stacy, 1985)
  11655..12243   +  rep_origin     ori: high-copy-number ColE1/pMB1/pBR322/pUC origin of replication
>Addgene plasmid #166121 | pEGFP_E1770Q-talin1 (1-2541) | addgene full sequence | sequence record 330284 | Addgene NGS Result
TAGTTATTAATAGTAATCAATTACGGGGTCATTAGTTCATAGCCCATATATGGAGTTCCGCGTTACATAA
CTTACGGTAAATGGCCCGCCTGGCTGACCGCCCAACGACCCCCGCCCATTGACGTCAATAATGACGTATG
TTCCCATAGTAACGCCAATAGGGACTTTCCATTGACGTCAATGGGTGGAGTATTTACGGTAAACTGCCCA
CTTGGCAGTACATCAAGTGTATCATATGCCAAGTACGCCCCCTATTGACGTCAATGACGGTAAATGGCCC
GCCTGGCATTATGCCCAGTACATGACCTTATGGGACTTTCCTACTTGGCAGTACATCTACGTATTAGTCA
TCGCTATTACCATGGTGATGCGGTTTTGGCAGTACATCAATGGGCGTGGATAGCGGTTTGACTCACGGGG
ATTTCCAAGTCTCCACCCCATTGACGTCAATGGGAGTTTGTTTTGGCACCAAAATCAACGGGACTTTCCA
AAATGTCGTAACAACTCCGCCCCATTGACGCAAATGGGCGGTAGGCGTGTACGGTGGGAGGTCTATATAA
GCAGAGCTGGTTTAGTGAACCGTCAGATCCGCTAGCGCTACCGGTATTAGGCACCCCAGGCTTTACACGA
ATTCGCAGAAGCTGCCACCATGGTTGCGCTTTCGCTGAAGATTAGCATTGGGAATGTGGTGAAGACGATG
CAATTTGAGCCATCTACCATGGTGTACGACGCCTGCCGCATGATTCGTGAGCGGATCCCAGAGGCCCTGG
CTGGCCCTCCCAACGACTTTGGGCTCTTTCTGTCAGATGATGACCCCAAAAAAGGCATCTGGCTAGAGGC
TGGGAAAGCTTTGGACTACTACATGCTCCGAAATGGGGACACCATGGAGTACAGAAAAAAGCAGAGACCC
CTGAAGATCCGGATGTTAGACGGAACGGTGAAGACTATCATGGTGGATGACTCCAAGACCGTCACAGACA
TGCTCATGACCATTTGTGCCCGAATTGGTATCACCAACCATGATGAGTATTCACTGGTTCGAGAGCTGAT
GGAAGAAAAGAAAGATGAGGGGACAGGGACCCTGAGAAAAGACAAGACCCTACTGCGAGATGAAAAGAAG
ATGGAGAAGCTAAAGCAGAAGTTGCACACAGACGATGAGTTGAACTGGCTGGACCATGGGCGGACACTGA
GGGAACAGGGAGTGGAAGAGCATGAGACGTTGCTGCTGCGGAGAAAGTTCTTCTACTCAGACCAGAATGT
GGATTCCCGAGACCCTGTACAGCTGAACCTTCTCTATGTGCAGGCACGAGATGACATCCTGAATGGCTCC
CATCCTGTCTCCTTTGACAAGGCCTGTGAATTTGCAGGCTTCCAGTGCCAGATCCAGTTTGGACCTCACA
ATGAACAGAAGCACAAGGCTGGCTTCCTTGACCTGAAGGACTTCCTGCCCAAGGAGTATGTGAAGCAGAA
GGGAGAGCGTAAGATCTTTCAGGCACACAAGAATTGTGGGCAGATGAGTGAAATTGAGGCCAAGGTACGC
TACGTGAAGCTGGCCCGTTCCCTCAAGACTTACGGTGTCTCCTTCTTCCTAGTCAAGGAAAAGATGAAGG
GGAAGAATAAACTGGTGCCCAGGCTGTTGGGCATCACTAAGGAGTGTGTGATGCGTGTGGATGAGAAGAC
CAAGGAGGTGATTCAGGAATGGAGCCTCACCAACATCAAACGCTGGGCTGCCTCTCCCAAGAGCTTTACT
CTGGACTTTGGAGACTATCAGGATGGCTACTACTCAGTACAGACGACAGAAGGCGAGCAGATCGCACAGC
TCATTGCTGGCTACATAGATATCATCCTTAAGAAGAAAAAAAGCAAGGACCATTTTGGGCTGGAGGGAGA
TGAAGAGTCTACTATGTTGGAGGACTCAGTGTCTCCCAAAAAGTCAACAGTCCTTCAGCAGCAGTACAAC
CGAGTGGGGAAAGTGGAGCACGGCTCTGTGGCTCTGCCAGCCATCATGCGCTCTGGAGCCTCTGGTCCTG
AGAATTTCCAGGTGGGGAGCATGCCACCTGCCCAGCAGCAGATCACCAGTGGCCAGATGCACCGAGGACA
CATGCCACCTCTGACTTCAGCCCAGCAGGCGCTCACTGGAACCATTAACTCCAGCATGCAGGCTGTGCAG
GCTGCCCAGGCCACTCTGGATGACTTTGAGACTCTACCCCCTCTTGGCCAGGATGCTGCCTCCAAAGCTT
GGCGTAAGAACAAGATGGATGAATCAAAGCATGAGATCCACTCCCAGGTAGATGCCATCACAGCTGGCAC
TGCCTCTGTGGTAAACCTGACAGCAGGAGATCCTGCAGAGACAGACTATACAGCAGTGGGCTGTGCAGTC
ACCACCATCTCTTCCAACCTGACGGAGATGTCCCGTGGGGTGAAGCTATTGGCTGCCCTGCTGGAGGATG
AAGGCGGCAATGGCCGGCCCCTTCTGCAAGCAGCAAAGGGCCTTGCAGGGGCTGTGTCGGAACTGCTTCG
CAGTGCTCAGCCCGCCAGCGCTGAGCCTCGTCAGAACCTGCTGCAGGCAGCCGGGAACGTGGGCCAGGCC
AGTGGGGAGCTGTTGCAGCAAATTGGGGAAAGTGACACTGACCCCCACTTCCAGGATGTTCTAATGCAGC
TAGCAAACGCAGTGGCAAGTGCTGCAGCCGCCCTGGTCCTCAAGGCCAAGAGTGTGGCCCAGCGCACAGA
GGATTCCGGGCTTCAGACCCAAGTGATTGCTGCAGCTACGCAATGTGCTCTGTCCACTTCCCAGCTGGTG
GCCTGTACCAAGGTGGTAGCACCTACAATCAGCTCACCTGTGTGCCAAGAACAGCTAGTCGAGGCTGGGC
GACTGGTGGCCAAAGCTGTGGAGGGCTGTGTGTCTGCCTCGCAAGCAGCTACAGAAGATGGACAGCTGCT
TCGAGGGGTAGGAGCAGCAGCCACGGCTGTCACCCAGGCCCTCAATGAGCTGCTGCAGCACGTGAAGGCC
CACGCCACCGGAGCTGGGCCTGCCGGTCGGTATGACCAAGCCACTGATACCATCCTCACCGTCACTGAAA
ACATCTTCAGCTCCATGGGTGATGCTGGGGAGATGGTGCGCCAGGCCCGCATCCTGGCCCAAGCCACCTC
AGACCTGGTCAATGCTATCAAGGCCGATGCTGAGGGGGAGAGTGATCTGGAGAACTCTAGAAAGCTCCTG
AGTGCTGCCAAGATCCTCGCTGATGCCACCGCCAAGATGGTGGAGGCGGCCAAGGGAGCAGCCGCCCACC
CTGACAGTGAGGAACAGCAGCAGCGACTGCGTGAAGCAGCTGAGGGGCTTCGCATGGCCACCAATGCAGC
TGCGCAGAACGCCATCAAGAAGAAGTTGGTGCAGCGCCTGGAGCATGCAGCCAAGCAAGCTGCAGCCTCT
GCAACACAGACCATTGCTGCAGCCCAACATGCAGCCTCTGCCCCCAAGGCCTCTGCGGGCCCCCAGCCCC
TACTGGTGCAGAGCTGTAAGGCCGTGGCAGAGCAGATTCCGTTGCTGGTGCAGGGTGTCCGAGGAAGTCA
AGCTCAGCCTGACAGCCCTAGTGCTCAGCTCGCCCTCATTGCTGCCAGCCAGAGCTTCCTGCAGCCAGGT
GGGAAGATGGTGGCAGCGGCAAAAGCCTCAGTGCCAACAATTCAGGACCAGGCTTCAGCGATGCAGCTGA
GTCAGTGCGCAAAGAACCTAGGCACTGCCCTGGCCGAGCTGCGCACTGCTGCTCAGAAGGCTCAGGAGGC
ATGTGGACCTTTGGAGATGGATTCTGCACTGAGTGTTGTACAAAATCTAGAGAAAGACCTACAGGAAATA
AAAGCAGCAGCTCGAGATGGCAAGCTTAAGCCCTTACCTGGGGAAACAATGGAGAAGTGTACCCAAGATC
TTGGCAACAGCACCAAAGCGGTGAGCTCTGCCATCGCCAAGCTGCTGGGGGAGATTGCCCAGGGCAACGA
GAACTATGCAGGTATTGCAGCTCGGGATGTAGCTGGTGGACTAAGGTCACTAGCCCAGGCTGCGCGGGGT
GTGGCTGCGCTGACATCAGATCCTGCAGTGCAGGCCATTGTGCTTGACACAGCCAGCGACGTTCTGGACA
AGGCCAGCAGCCTCATTGAAGAGGCAAAAAAAGCATCTGGACACCCAGGGGACCCAGAAAGCCAGCAAAG
GCTTGCTCAGGTAGCTAAAGCAGTGACCCAAGCCCTGAACCGCTGTGTCAGCTGCCTGCCTGGCCAAAGA
GACGTGGATAATGCCCTACGAGCCGTTGGAGATGCCAGCAAGCGACTCCTGAGTGACTTGCTTCCTCCAA
GCACGGGGACATTTCAAGAAGCACAGAGCCGATTGAATGAAGCTGCAGCTGGGTTAAATCAGGCCGCCAC
AGAACTGGTGCAAGCCTCCCGAGGAACTCCTCAGGACCTGGCTCGGGCCTCCGGCCGATTTGGACAGGAC
TTCAGCACCTTCCTGGAAGCTGGTGTGGAGATGGCCGGACAGGCCCCGAGCCAGGAGGACCGAGCCCAGG
TGGTGTCCAACCTGAAGGGCATATCCATGTCTTCAAGCAAACTTCTCCTTGCCGCTAAGGCCTTGTCCAC
AGACCCTGCTTCTCCCAACCTCAAGAGTCAGCTGGCTGCGGCTGCCCGGGCAGTGACGGACAGCATCAAC
CAGCTCATCACCATGTGCACCCAGCAGGCACCTGGCCAGAAGGAGTGTGACAATGCACTTCGGCAGCTAG
AGACAGTCCGAGAACTCCTGGAGAATCCAGTCCAGCCCATCAACGACATGTCCTACTTCGGTTGCTTGGA
CAGTGTCATGGAGAACTCCAAGGTCCTAGGTGAGGCCATGACTGGCATCTCCCAAAATGCCAAGAATGGA
AATCTGCCGGAGTTTGGAGATGCCATTGCCACAGCCTCCAAGGCTCTCTGTGGCTTCACGGAGGCAGCCG
CACAGGCAGCATATCTAGTTGGTGTCTCTGACCCCAACAGCCAAGCTGGACAGCAAGGACTGGTGGAACC
CACACAGTTTGCCCGTGCAAACCAGGCAATTCAGATGGCCTGTCAGAGTCTGGGGGAGCCTGGCTGTACC
CAGGCCCAGGTGTTATCTGCAGCCACTATTGTAGCCAAACACACATCTGCATTGTGTAACAGCTGTCGCC
TGGCTTCCGCTAGGACTGCCAATCCCACTGCCAAGCGCCAGTTTGTACAGTCAGCCAAGGAGGTGGCCAA
CAGTACAGCCAATCTTGTCAAGACCATCAAGGCACTAGATGGGGACTTCACAGAAGAGAACCGTGCCCAG
TGCCGAGCAGCCACAGCCCCTCTGCTGGAAGCTGTGGATAACCTGAGTGCCTTTGCCTCCAACCCTGAGT
TCTCCAGCGTCCCTGCCCAGATCAGCCCTGAGGGCAGAGCAGCCATGGAGCCCATTGTAATCTCTGCTAA
GACAATGTTGGAGAGTGCTGGAGGGCTCATCCAGACAGCTCGGGCGTTAGCAGTCAATCCCCGAGACCCC
CCACGTTGGTCTGTGCTAGCTGGCCACTCTCGGACTGTCTCAGATTCCATCAAGAAACTTATTACAAGCA
TGAGGGACAAAGCCCCAGGGCAGCTGGAGTGTGAGACAGCCATTGCGGCTCTGAACAGCTGCTTGCGGGA
CCTAGATCAGGCTTCGCTTGCCGCTGTCAGCCAGCAGCTTGCTCCCCGTGAAGGAATCTCTCAAGAGGCT
TTGCACACCCAGATGCTCACTGCAGTGCAAGAAATTTCTCATCTCATTGAGCCGCTGGCCAGCGCTGCTC
GGGCTGAAGCCTCCCAGCTGGGACACAAGGTGTCCCAAATGGCCCAGTACTTTGAACCACTCACCCTGGC
TGCAGTGGGTGCTGCGTCTAAGACCCTGAGCCACCCGCAGCAGATGGCACTTCTGGACCAGACTAAAACG
TTGGCACAGTCTGCCTTGCAGTTGCTATATACTGCCAAGGAGGCTGGTGGTAACCCCAAGCAAGCAGCAC
ACACCCAGGAAGCCCTGGAGGAGGCTGTGCAGATGATGACAGAGGCCGTAGAAGACCTGACGACGACCCT
CAACGAAGCAGCCAGTGCTGCAGGAGTCGTTGGCGGCATGGTGGACTCTATCACTCAGGCCATCAACCAG
CTAGATGAAGGACCTATGGGTGACCCAGAAGGCTCATTCGTAGATTACCAGACAACCATGGTGAGGACAG
CCAAGGCCATTGCTGTCACTGTTCAGGAGATGGTAACCAAGTCAAACACCAGCCCTGAAGAGCTAGGCCC
TCTTGCCAACCAGCTGACCAGTGACTATGGCCGACTGGCCTCACAAGCCAAGCCTGCAGCTGTGGCTGCT
GAAAATGAAGAGATAGGCGCTCACATCAAACACCGAGTACAGGAGCTGGGCCATGGCTGCTCTGCTCTGG
TCACCAAGGCAGGTGCCTTGCAGTGTAGCCCCAGTGATGTCTACACCAAGAAGGAGCTCATAGAGTGTGC
CCGCAGAGTGTCAGAGAAGGTCTCCCATGTTCTGGCTGCACTCCAGGCTGGGAATCGTGGTACCCAGGCC
TGCATTACAGCAGCCAGTGCTGTGTCTGGTATCATTGCTGACCTCGACACCACCATCATGTTCGCTACTG
CTGGCACACTTAACCGTGAGGGTGCTGAAACTTTTGCTGACCACCGGGAGGGTATCTTAAAGACAGCAAA
GGTTCTTGTGGAGGACACCAAGGTCCTAGTGCAGAATGCAGCTGGGAGCCAGGAGAAGTTGGCACAAGCC
GCCCAGTCCTCCGTGGCCACCATTACCCGCCTCGCTGATGTGGTCAAGCTCGGTGCAGCCAGCCTAGGAG
CCGAAGACCCTGAAACTCAGGTGGTGCTGATCAATGCAGTAAAGGACGTAGCCAAGGCCCTGGGTGACCT
CATCAGCGCTACGAAGGCTGCAGCGGGCAAAGTTGGGGATGACCCTGCAGTGTGGCAGCTCAAGAACTCT
GCCAAGGTGATGGTGACCAATGTGACATCATTGCTCAAGACAGTGAAGGCTGTGGAAGATGAGGCCACCA
AAGGCACACGGGCCCTAGAGGCAACCACAGAGCACATACGTCAGGAACTGGCGGTCTTCTGTTCCCCAGA
GCCACCTGCCAAGACCTCTACCCCTGAAGACTTCATCCGAATGACCAAGGGTATTACTATGGCAACAGCC
AAAGCCGTTGCTGCTGGCAATTCCTGTCGACAGGAAGATGTCATTGCCACAGCCAATCTGAGCCGACGGG
CTATTGCGGACATGCTTCGGGCTTGCAAGGAAGCAGCTTTCCACCCAGAAGTGGCGCCTGATGTACGGCT
CCGAGCCCTGCACTATGGCCGGGAGTGTGCCAATGGTTACCTGGAACTGCTGGACCACGTGCTGCTGACC
CTTCAGAAGCCAAACCCAGACCTGAAGCAGCAGCTAACTGGACACTCAAAGCGGGTTGCTGGCTCTGTGA
CTGAGCTCATCCAGGCTGCTGAAGCCATGAAAGGAACAGAGTGGGTGGACCCAGAGGACCCTACTGTCAT
TGCTGAGAATGAGCTCTTGGGAGCCGCAGCCGCCATCGAGGCTGCAGCCAAGAAGCTGGAGCAGCTGAAG
CCCAGGGCCAAACCCAAGGAGGCGGATGAGTCCTTGAACTTTGAGGAACAAATCCTAGAAGCTGCCAAGT
CCATCGCTGCAGCCACCAGTGCACTGGTAAAGGCTGCGTCAGCAGCCCAGAGGGAGCTGGTGGCTCAAGG
AAAGGTGGGCGCCATTCCAGCCAATGCACTGGATGATGGGCAGTGGTCGCAGGGCCTCATTTCCGCTGCC
CGTATGGTGGCTGCGGCCACCAACAATCTGTGTGAAGCAGCTAACGCAGCTGTCCAGGGCCATGCTAGCC
AGGAGAAACTCATTTCCTCAGCCAAGCAAGTAGCTGCCTCCACAGCTCAGCTCCTGGTAGCTTGCAAGGT
CAAAGCAGATCAGGACTCTGAGGCAATGAAACGGCTCCAGGCTGCTGGCAATGCAGTGAAGAGGGCCTCA
GATAACCTGGTAAAGGCGGCCCAGAAAGCTGCAGCCTTCGAAGACCAGGAGAATGAGACGGTGGTGGTGA
AGGAGAAAATGGTTGGGGGCATTGCCCAGATTATCGCAGCACAGGAAGAGATGCTTCGGAAGGAACGAGA
GCTGGAAGAGGCTCGGAAAAAGCTCGCCCAGATCCGGCAGCAGCAGTACAAGTTCTTGCCTTCAGAGCTT
CGAGACGAGCACGGAGGATCCGGAATGGTGAGCAAGGGCGAGGAGCTGTTCACCGGGGTGGTGCCCATCC
TGGTCGAGCTGGACGGCGACGTAAACGGCCACAAGTTCAGCGTGTCCGGCGAGGGCGAGGGCGATGCCAC
CTACGGCAAGCTGACCCTGAAGTTCATCTGCACCACCGGCAAGCTGCCCGTGCCCTGGCCCACCCTCGTG
ACCACCCTGACCTACGGCGTGCAGTGCTTCAGCCGCTACCCCGACCACATGAAGCAGCACGACTTCTTCA
AGTCCGCCATGCCCGAAGGCTACGTCCAGGAGCGCACCATCTTCTTCAAGGACGACGGCAACTACAAGAC
CCGCGCCGAGGTGAAGTTCGAGGGCGACACCCTGGTGAACCGCATCGAGCTGAAGGGCATCGACTTCAAG
GAGGACGGCAACATCCTGGGGCACAAGCTGGAGTACAACTACAACAGCCACAACGTCTATATCATGGCCG
ACAAGCAGAAGAACGGCATCAAGGTGAACTTCAAGATCCGCCACAACATCGAGGACGGCAGCGTGCAGCT
CGCCGACCACTACCAGCAGAACACCCCCATCGGCGACGGCCCCGTGCTGCTGCCCGACAACCACTACCTG
AGCACCCAGTCCGCCCTGAGCAAAGACCCCAACGAGAAGCGCGATCACATGGTCCTGCTGGAGTTCGTGA
CCGCCGCCGGGATCACTCTCGGCATGGACGAGCTGTACAAGTAACCGCGGGCCCGGGATCCACCGGATCT
AGATAACTGATCATAATCAGCCATACCACATTTGTAGAGGTTTTACTTGCTTTAAAAAACCTCCCACACC
TCCCCCTGAACCTGAAACATAAAATGAATGCAATTGTTGTTGTTAACTTGTTTATTGCAGCTTATAATGG
TTACAAATAAAGCAATAGCATCACAAATTTCACAAATAAAGCATTTTTTTCACTGCATTCTAGTTGTGGT
TTGTCCAAACTCATCAATGTATCTTAACGCGTAAATTGTAAGCGTTAATATTTTGTTAAAATTCGCGTTA
AATTTTTGTTAAATCAGCTCATTTTTTAACCAATAGGCCGAAATCGGCAAAATCCCTTATAAATCAAAAG
AATAGACCGAGATAGGGT
[37 nt withheld, positions 9399-9435]
AAAGAACGTGGACTCCAACGTCAAAGG
[49 nt withheld, positions 9463-9511]
T
[91 nt withheld, positions 9513-9603]
G
[124 nt withheld, positions 9605-9728]
CAGGTGGCACTTTTCGGGGAAATGTGCGCGGAACCCCTATTTGTTTATTTTTCTAAATACATTCAAATAT
GTATCCGCTCATGAGACAATAACCCTGATAAATGCTTCAATAATATTGAAAAAGGAAGAGTCCTGAGGCG
GAAAGAACCAGCTGTGGAATGTGTGTCAGTTAGGGTGTGGAAAGTCCCCAGGCTCCCCAGCAGGCAGAAG
TATGCAAAGCATGCATCTCAATTAGTCAGCAACCAGGTGTGGAAAGTCCCCAGGCTCCCCAGCAGGCAGA
AGTATGCAAAGCATGCATCTCAATTAGTCAGCAACCATAGTCCCGCCCCTAACTCCGCCCATCCCGCCCC
TAACTCCGCCCAGTTCCGCCCATTCTCCGCCCCATGGCTGACTAATTTTTTTTATTTATGCAGAGGCCGA
GGCCGCCTCGGCCTCTGAGCTATTCCAGAAGTAGTGAGGAGGCTTTTTTGGAGGCCTAGGCTTTTGCAAA
GATCGATCAAGAGACAGGATGAGGATCGTTTCGCATGATTGAACAAGATGGATTGCACGCAGGTTCTCCG
GCCGCTTGGGTGGAGAGGCTATTCGGCTATGACTGGGCACAACAGACAATCGGCTGCTCTGATGCCGCCG
TGTTCCGGCTGTCAGCGCAGGGGCGCCCGGTTCTTTTTGTCAAGACCGACCTGTCCGGTGCCCTGAATGA
ACTGCAAGACGAGGCAGCGCGGCTATCGTGGCTGGCCACGACGGGCGTTCCTTGCGCAGCTGTGCTCGAC
GTTGTCACTGAAGCGGGAAGGGACTGGCTGCTATTGGGCGAAGTGCCGGGGCAGGATCTCCTGTCATCTC
ACCTTGCTCCTGCCGAGAAAGTATCCATCATGGCTGATGCAATGCGGCGGCTGCATACGCTTGATCCGGC
TACCTGCCCATTCGACCACCAAGCGAAACATCGCATCGAGCGAGCACGTACTCGGATGGAAGCCGGTCTT
GTCGATCAGGATGATCTGGACGAAGAGCATCAGGGGCTCGCGCCAGCCGAACTGTTCGCCAGGCTCAAGG
CGAGCATGCCCGACGGCGAGGATCTCGTCGTGACCCATGGCGATGCCTGCTTGCCGAATATCATGGTGGA
AAATGGCCGCTTTTCTGGATTCATCGACTGTGGCCGGCTGGGTGTGGCGGACCGCTATCAGGACATAGCG
TTGGCTACCCGTGATATTGCTGAAGAGCTTGGCGGCGAATGGGCTGACCGCTTCCTCGTGCTTTACGGTA
TCGCCGCTCCCGATTCGCAGCGCATCGCCTTCTATCGCCTTCTTGACGAGTTCTTCTGAGCGGGACTCTG
GGGTTCGAAATGACCGACCAAGCGACGCCCAACCTGCCATCACGAGATTTCGATTCCACCGCCGCCTTCT
ATGAAAGGTTGGGCTTCGGAATCGTTTTCCGGGACGCCGGCTGGATGATCCTCCAGCGCGGGGATCTCAT
GCTGGAGTTCTTCGCCCACCCTAGGGGGAGGCTAACTGAAACACGGAAGGAGACAATACCGGAAGGAACC
CGCGCTATGACGGCAATAAAAAGACAGAATAAAACGCACGGTGTTGGGTCGTTTGTTCATAAACGCGGGG
TTCGGTCCCAGGGCTGGCACTCTGTCGATACCCCACCGAGACCCCATTGGGGCCAATACGCCCGCGTTTC
TTCCTTTTCCCCACCCCACCCCCCAAGTTCGGGTGAAGGCCCAGGGCTCGCAGCCAACGTCGGGGCGGCA
GGCCCTGCCATAGCCTCAGGTTACTCATATATACTTTAGATTGATTTAAAACTTCATTTTTAATTTAAAA
GGATCTAGGTGAAGATCCTTTTTGATAATCTCATGACCAAAATCCCTTAACGTGAGTTTTCGTTCCACTG
AGCGTCAGACCCCGTAGAAAAGATCAAAGGATCTTCTTGAGATCCTTTTTTTCTGCGCGTAATCTGCTGC
TTGCAAACAAAAAAACCACCGCTACCAGCGGTGGTTTGTTTGCCGGATCAAGAGCTACCAACTCTTTTTC
CGAAGGTAACTGGCTTCAGCAGAGCGCAGATACCAAATACTGTTCTTCTAGTGTAGCCGTAGTTAGGCCA
CCACTTCAAGAACTCTGTAGCACCGCCTACATACCTCGCTCTGCTAATCCTGTTACCAGTGGCTGCTGCC
AGTGGCGATAAGTCGTGTCTTACCGGGTTGGACTCAAGACGATAGTTACCGGATAAGGCGCAGCGGTCGG
GCTGAACGGGGGGTTCGTGCACACAGCCCAGCTTGGAGCGAACGACCTACACCGAACTGAGATACCTACA
GCGTGAGCTATGAGAAAGCGCCACGCTTCCCGAAGGGAGAAAGGCGGACAGGTATCCGGTAAGCGGCAGG
GTCGGAACAGGAGAGCGCACGAGGGAGCTTCCAGGGGGAAACGCCTGGTATCTTTATAGTCCTGTCGGGT
TTCGCCACCTCTGACTTGAGCGTCGATTTTTGTGATGCTCGTCAGGGGGGCGGAGCCTATGGAAAAACGC
CAGCAACGCGGCCTTTTTACGGTTCCTGGCCTTTTGCTGGCCTTTTGCTCACATGTTCTTTCCTGCGTTA
TCCCCTGATTCTGTGGATAACCGTATTACCGCCATGCAT
